Addgene plasmid #198327: pGADT7-AP-4 β4
Purpose: Expression of GAL4 transcriptional activation domain (AD)-AP-4 β4 fusion protein in yeast (yeast two-hybrid assays)
Depositing lab: Juan Bonifacino. Depositing organization: National Institute of Child Health and Human Development (NICHD). Publication: The adaptor protein chaperone AAGAB stabilizes AP-4 complex subunits. Mattera R, De Pace R, Bonifacino JS. Mol Biol Cell. 2022 Oct 1;33(12):ar109. doi: 10.1091/mbc.E22-05-0177. Epub 2022 Aug 17. PubMed 35976721.
Backbone
  Vector backbone: pGADT7
  Backbone size w/o insert (bp): 7987
  Total vector size (bp): 10221
  Vector type: Yeast Expression
  Selectable markers: LEU2
Growth in bacteria
  Bacterial resistance: Ampicillin, 100 μg/mL
  Growth temperature: 37°C
  Growth strain: DH5alpha
  Copy number: Unknown
Gene/Insert
  Gene/Insert name: AP-4 β4
  Species: H. sapiens (human)
  Insert size (bp): 2260
  Mutation: Contains L480S substitution
  Promoter: ADH1
  Tag / fusion protein: GAL4 transcriptional activation domain (AD) fragment (N terminal on backbone); HA tag (N terminal on backbone)
  Cloning method: Restriction Enzyme; 5′ cloning site SmaI (not destroyed); 3′ cloning site XhoI (not destroyed)
  Sequencing primers: 5′ GAL4 transcriptional activation domain forward; 3′ GAL4 transcriptional activation domain reverse
Terms and licenses: Academic/Nonprofit Terms; Industry Terms: Not Available to Industry
How to cite: pGADT7-AP-4 β4 was a gift from Juan Bonifacino (Addgene plasmid # 198327 ; http://n2t.net/addgene:198327 ; RRID:Addgene_198327)
