[The description below was written by a language model from this plasmid's Addgene catalogue record and pLannotate feature annotations shown in this document.]
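Description:
pGADT7-AP-4 β4 is a yeast two-hybrid "prey" plasmid built on the pGADT7 backbone, a yeast–E. coli shuttle vector of about 10.2 kb in total. In bacteria it replicates from a high-copy ColE1/pUC-type origin and is selected through the AmpR β-lactamase gene. In Saccharomyces cerevisiae it is maintained episomally by the 2μ origin and selected by complementation of leucine auxotrophy with the LEU2 marker, which is driven by its own promoter. The feature table also picks up backbone remnants with no stated role in this construct, including lac promoter/operator elements, lacI, rop and bom fragments, and a pair of closely spaced loxP sites.

The expression cassette is driven by the constitutive yeast ADH1 promoter and closed by the ADH1 terminator. It encodes, in order, an SV40 large T antigen nuclear localization signal, the GAL4 transcriptional activation domain, an HA epitope tag, and the human AP-4 β4 subunit (AP4B1), a component of the adaptor protein complex 4 vesicle coat. The roughly 2.2 kb insert was cloned between SmaI and XhoI sites, both of which were retained, and the record notes that it carries an L480S substitution. A T7 promoter lies between the activation domain and the HA tag. In pGADT7-type vectors this promoter allows in vitro transcription of the HA-tagged insert without the GAL4 portion.

The nuclear-targeted AD–β4 fusion is meant to be co-expressed with a GAL4 DNA-binding domain "bait" fusion, so that an interaction between the two proteins reconstitutes GAL4 activity and switches on reporter genes. The associated study concerned stabilization of AP-4 complex subunits by the chaperone AAGAB.
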