Features (pLannotate 1.2.2; 25 found; start..end, strand, type, name):
     60..398     +  CDS            YO085_YEAST: Protein predicted: Swiss-Prot protein existence level 4. From Saccharomyces cerevisiae (strain ATCC 204508 / S288c) (Baker's yeast).
    763..1467    +  promoter       ADH1 promoter: S. cerevisiae ADH1; promoter for alcohol dehydrogenase 1
   1513..1532    +  CDS            SV40 NLS (fragment): nuclear localization signal of SV40 (simian virus 40) large T antigen
   1549..1890    +  CDS            GAL4 activation domain: activation domain of the GAL4 transcriptional activator; Saccharomyces cerevisiae GAL4 (truncated)
   1896..1914    +  promoter       T7 promoter: promoter for bacteriophage T7 RNA polymerase
   1933..1959    +  CDS            HA: HA (human influenza hemagglutinin) epitope tag
   2011..4227    +  CDS            AP4B1: AP4B1_HUMAN - Experimental evidence at protein level: Swiss-Prot protein existence level 1. Component of the adaptor protein complex 4 (AP-4). Adaptor protein complexes are vesicle coat components involved both in vesicle formation and cargo selection. They control the vesicular transport of proteins in different trafficking pathways (PubMed:10066790, PubMed:10436028). AP-4 forms a non clathrin-associated coat on vesicles departing the trans-Golgi network (TGN) and may be involved in the targeting of proteins from the trans-Golgi network (TGN) to the endosomal-lysosomal system. It is also invo
   4503..4637    +  CDS            ADH1 (fragment): ADH1_YEAST - Also known as ADC1. Experimental evidence at protein level: Swiss-Prot protein existence level 1. This isozyme preferentially catalyzes the conversion of primary unbranched alcohols to their corresponding aldehydes. Also shows activity toward secondary alcohols. From Saccharomyces cerevisiae (strain ATCC 204508 / S288c) (Baker's yeast).
   4641..4828    +  terminator     ADH1 terminator: S. cerevisiae ADH1; transcription terminator for the S. cerevisiae alcohol dehydrogenase 1 (ADH1) gene
   4945..6039    -  CDS            LEU2: 3-isopropylmalate dehydrogenase, required for leucine biosynthesis; S. cerevisiae LEU2; yeast auxotrophic marker
   6040..6445    -  promoter       LEU2 promoter: S. cerevisiae LEU2
   6511..6527    -  protein_bind   lac operator: The lac repressor binds to the lac operator to inhibit transcription in E. coli. This inhibition can be relieved by adding lactose or isopropyl-β-D-thiogalactopyranoside (IPTG). lac repressor encoded by lacI
   6535..6565    -  promoter       lac promoter: promoter for the E. coli lac operon
   6580..6601    -  protein_bind   CAP binding site: CAP binding activates transcription in the presence of cAMP. E. coli catabolite activator protein
   6614..6655    -  CDS            lacI (fragment): lac repressor; lacI; The lac repressor binds to the lac operator to inhibit transcription in E. coli. This inhibition can be relieved by adding lactose or isopropyl-β-D-thiogalactopyranoside (IPTG).
   6656..6689    -  protein_bind   loxP: Cre-mediated recombination occurs in the 8-bp core sequence (GCATACAT). Cre recombinase
   6767..6800    -  protein_bind   loxP: Cre-mediated recombination occurs in the 8-bp core sequence (GCATACAT). Cre recombinase
   6801..6857    -  CDS            lacI (fragment): lac repressor; lacI; The lac repressor binds to the lac operator to inhibit transcription in E. coli. This inhibition can be relieved by adding lactose or isopropyl-β-D-thiogalactopyranoside (IPTG).
   7040..7628    -  rep_origin     ori: high-copy-number ColE1/pMB1/pBR322/pUC origin of replication
   7799..8659    -  CDS            AmpR: β-lactamase; bla; confers resistance to ampicillin, carbenicillin, and related antibiotics
   8660..8764    -  promoter       AmpR promoter: bla
   8859..8894    +  CDS            rop (fragment): Rop protein, which maintains plasmids at low copy number; rop
   8996..9045    +  misc_feature   bom (fragment): basis of mobility region from pBR322
   9046..10210   +  rep_origin     2μ ori: yeast 2μ plasmid origin of replication
  10211..10      -  misc_feature   MCS (fragment) (across the origin): pUC18/19 multiple cloning site
>Addgene plasmid #198327 | pGADT7-AP-4 β4 | addgene full sequence | sequence record 387831 | Addgene NGS Result
TGCAGGTCGAGATCCGGGATCGAAGAAATGATGGTAAATGAAATAGGAAATCAAGGAGCATGAAGGCAAA
AGACAAATATAAGGGTCGAACGAAAAATAAAGTGAAAAGTGTTGATATGATGTATTTGGCTTTGCGGCGC
CGAAAAAACGAGTTTACGCAATTGCACAATCATGCTGACTCTGTGGCGGACCCGCGCTCTTGCCGGCCCG
GCGATAACGCTGGGCGTGAGGCTGTGCCCGGCGGAGTTTTTTGCGCCTGCATTTTCCAAGGTTTACCCTG
CGCTAAGGGGCGAGATTGGAGAAGCAATAAGAATGCCGGTTGGGGTTGCGATGATGACGACCACGACAAC
TGGTGTCATTATTTAAGTTGCCGAAAGAACCTGAGTGCATTTGCAACATGAGTATACTAGAAGAATGAGC
CAAGACTTGCGAGACGCGAGTTTGCCGGTGGTGCGAACAATAGAGCGACCATGACCTTGAAGGTGAGACG
CGCATAACCGCTAGAGTACTTTGAAGAGGAAACAGCAATAGGGTTGCTACCAGTATAAATAGACAGGTAC
ATACAACACTGGAAATGGTTGTCTGTTTGAGTACGCTTTCAATTCATTTGGGTGTGCACTTTATTATGTT
ACAATATGGAAGGGAACTTTACACTTCTCCTATGCACATATATTAATTAAAGTCCAATGCTAGTAGAGAA
GGGGGGTAACACCCCTCCGCGCTCTTTTCCGATTTTTTTCTAAACCGTGGAATATTTCGGATATCCTTTT
GTTGTTTCCGGGTGTACAATATGGACTTCCTCTTTTCTGGCAACCAAACCCATACATCGGGATTCCTATA
ATACCTTCGTTGGTCTCCCTAACATGTAGGTGGCGGAGGGGAGATATACAATAGAACAGATACCAGACAA
GACATAATGGGCTAAACAAGACTACACCAATTACACTGCCTCATTGATGGTGGTACATAACGAACTAATA
CTGTAGCCCTAGACTTGATAGCCATCATCATATCGAAGTTTCACTACCCTTTTTCCATTTGCCATCTATT
GAAGTAATAATAGGCGCATGCAACTTCTTTTCTTTTTTTTTCTTTTCTCTCTCCCCCGTTGTTGTCTCAC
CATATCCGCAATGACAAAAAAATGATGGAAGACACTAAAGGAAAAAATTAACGACAAAGACAGCACCAAC
AGATGTCGTTGTTCCAGAGCTGATGAGGGGTATCTCGAAGCACACGAAACTTTTTCCTTCCTTCATTCAC
GCACACTACTCTCTAATGAGCAACGGTATACGGCCTTCCTTCCAGTTACTTGAATTTGAAATAAAAAAAA
GTTTGCTGTCTTGCTATCAAGTATAAATAGACCTGCAATTATTAATCTTTTGTTTCCTCGTCATTGTTCT
CGTTCCCTTTCTTCCTTGTTTCTTTTTCTGCACAATATTTCAAGCTATACCAAGCATACAATCAACTCCA
AGCTTTGCAAAGATGGATAAAGCGGAATTAATTCCCGAGCCTCCAAAAAAGAAGAGAAAGGTCGAATTGG
GTACCGCCGCCAATTTTAATCAAAGTGGGAATATTGCTGATAGCTCATTGTCCTTCACTTTCACTAACAG
TAGCAACGGTCCGAACCTCATAACAACTCAAACAAATTCTCAAGCGCTTTCACAACCAATTGCCTCCTCT
AACGTTCATGATAACTTCATGAATAATGAAATCACGGCTAGTAAAATTGATGATGGTAATAATTCAAAAC
CACTGTCACCTGGTTGGACGGACCAAACTGCGTATAACGCGTTTGGAATCACTACAGGGATGTTTAATAC
CACTACAATGGATGATGTATATAACTATCTATTCGATGATGAAGATACCCCACCAAACCCAAAAAAAGAG
ATCTTTAATACGACTCACTATAGGGCGAGCGCCGCCATGGAGTACCCATACGACGTACCAGATTACGCTC
ATATGGCCATGGAGGCCAGTGAATTCCACCCGGGCGACGACGACGACAAGATGCCGTACCTTGGCTCCGA
GGACGTGGTGAAGGAGCTGAAGAAGGCTCTGTGCAATCCTCACATTCAAGCTGATAGGCTGCGCTACCGG
AATGTCATCCAGCGAGTGATTAGGTACATGACTCAAGGCTTGGACATGTCTGGTGTTTTTATGGAAATGG
TGAAGGCCAGTGCCACTGTAGATATTGTCCAGAAGAAGTTGGTTTATCTGTACATGTGCACATATGCTCC
CCTGAAACCAGATCTGGCTCTCCTGGCCATCAATACGCTGTGCAAAGACTGCTCAGACCCCAATCCAATG
GTGCGAGGGCTGGCGTTACGGAGCATGTGTAGCCTCAGGATGCCTGGTGTGCAGGAGTATATACAACAGC
CTATTCTCAATGGTCTGCGGGATAAGGCTTCATATGTCAGGAGAGTGGTAGTCCTTGGATGTGCCAAGAT
GCATAATCTTCATGGAGACTCTGAAGTAGATGGTGCCCTGGTAAATGAATTATACAGTTTGCTGCGTGAC
CAGGATCCAATTGTAGTTGTGAACTGCTTGAGGTCTCTAGAGGAAATTCTGAAACAGGAAGGAGGCGTTG
TCATCAATAAGCCCATTGCTCACCATCTCTTAAATCGAATGTCAAAACTGGACCAATGGGGCCAGGCTGA
AGTATTGAACTTTCTGCTACGCTACCAACCCCGCAGTGAGGAAGAACTATTTGACATTCTCAATCTGTTG
GATAGTTTCCTCAAGAGCAGTAGCCCAGGTGTGGTGATGGGAGCTACCAAACTTTTTCTGATCTTGGCAA
AAATGTTTCCCCACGTACAAACTGATGTCCTTGTGCGGGTCAAGGGACCTTTGCTAGCTGCCTGTTCTTC
AGAGAGCCGTGAGCTCTGTTTTGTTGCTCTTTGTCATGTACGCCAGATCTTGCATAGTTTACCAGGTCAC
TTTAGCAGCCACTACAAAAAGTTTTTTTGCTCCTACTCGGAGCCCCACTACATCAAACTACAGAAAGTGG
AGGTGCTGTGTGAACTGGTGAACGATGAGAATGTGCAGCAGGTGCTAGAGGAGCTTCGAGGGTACTGCAC
GGATGTGTCTGCGGACTTTGCACAGGCTGCCATCTTTGCCATAGGTGGCATTGCCAGGACTTACACAGAT
CAATGTGTTCAGATTTTAACAGAGTTGCTGGGTCTTCGACAAGAGCACATTACCACAGTGGTGGTGCAGA
CTTTCCGAGACCTGGTTTGGTTGTGTCCTCAGTGTACTGAAGCTGTATGTCAGGCCCTGCCCGGCTGTGA
AGAGAACATTCAAGATAGTGAGGGGAAGCAAGCACTTATTTGGCTACTTGGTGTCCATGGGGAAAGAATT
CCTAATGCTCCTTATGTGTTAGAGGACTTTGTTGAGAATGTGAAGTCGGAAACATTTCCAGCTGTTAAGA
TGGAGCTGCTCACTGCTTCGCTGCGCCTTTTCCTCTCCCGACCTGCTGAGTGCCAGGACATGCTAGGACG
TTTGTTGTATTACTGCATAGAGGAAGAAAAAGATATGGCTGTACGGGACCGAGGTCTCTTCTATTATCGC
CTCCTCTTAGTTGGCATTGATGAAGTTAAGCGGATTCTGTGTAGCCCTAAATCTGACCCTACTCTTGGAC
TTTTGGAGGATCCGGCAGAAAGACCTGTGAATAGCTGGGCCTCAGACTTCAACACACTGGTGCCAGTGTA
TGGCAAAGCCCACTGGGCAACTATCTCTAAATGCCAGGGGGCAGAGCGTTGTGACCCAGAGCTTCCTAAA
ACTTCATCCTTTGCCGCATCAGGACCCTTGATTCCTGAAGAGAACAAGGAGAGGGTACAAGAACTCCCTG
ATTCTGGAGCCCTCATGCTAGTCCCCAATCGCCAGCTTACTGCTGATTATTTTGAGAAAACTTGGCTTAG
CCTTAAAGTTGCTCATCAGCAAGTGTTGCCTTGGCGGGGAGAATTCCATCCTGACACCCTCCAGATGGCT
CTTCAAGTAGTGAACATCCAGACCATCGCAATGAGTAGGGCTGGGTCTCGGCCATGGAAAGCATACCTCA
GTGCTCAGGATGATACTGGCTGTCTGTTCTTAACAGAACTGCTATTGGAGCCTGGAAACTCAGAAATGCA
GATCTCTGTGAAACAAAATGAAGCAAGAACGGAGACGCTGAATAGTTTTATTTCTGTATTAGAAACTGTG
ATTGGAACAATTGAAGAAATAAAATCATAACCTGCAGCCAAGCTTGCGGCCGCACTCGAGCTGCAGATGA
ATCGTAGATACTGAAAAACCCCGCAAGTTCACTTCAACTGTGCATCGTGCACCATCTCAATTTCTTTCAT
TTATACATCGTTTTGCCTTCTTTTATGTAACTATACTCCTCTAAGTTTCAATCTTGGCCATGTAACCTCT
GATCTATAGAATTTTTTAAATGACTAGAATTAATGCCCATCTTTTTTTTGGACCTAAATTCTTCATGAAA
ATATATTACGAGGGCTTATTCAGAAGCTTTGGACTTCTTCGCCAGAGGTTTGGTCAAGTCTCCAATCAAG
GTTGTCGGCTTGTCTACCTTGCCAGAAATTTACGAAAAGATGGAAAAGGGTCAAATCGTTGGTAGATACG
TTGTTGACACTTCTAAATAAGCGAATTTCTTATGATTTATGATTTTTATTATTAAATAAGTTATAAAAAA
AATAAGTGTATACAAATTTTAAAGTGACTCTTAGGTTTTAAAACGAAAATTCTTATTCTTGAGTAACTCT
TTCCTGTAGGTCAGGTTGCTTTCTCAGGTATAGCATGAGGTCGCTCTTATTGACCACACCTCTACCGGCC
GGTCGAAATTCCCCTACCCTATGAACATATTCCATTTTGTAATTTCGTGTCGTTTCTATTATGAATTTCA
TTTATAAAGTTTATGTACAAATATCATAAAAAAAGAGAATCTTTTTAAGCAAGGATTTTCTTAACTTCTT
CGGCGACAGCATCACCGACTTCGGTGGTACTGTTGGAACCACCTAAATCACCAGTTCTGATACCTGCATC
CAAAACCTTTTTAACTGCATCTTCAATGGCCTTACCTTCTTCAGGCAAGTTCAATGACAATTTCAACATC
ATTGCAGCAGACAAGATAGTGGCGATAGGGTTGACCTTATTCTTTGGCAAATCTGGAGCAGAACCGTGGC
ATGGTTCGTACAAACCAAATGCGGTGTTCTTGTCTGGCAAAGAGGCCAAGGACGCAGATGGCAACAAACC
CAAGGAACCTGGGATAACGGAGGCTTCATCGGAGATGATATCACCAAACATGTTGCTGGTGATTATAATA
CCATTTAGGTGGGTTGGGTTCTTAACTAGGATCATGGCGGCAGAATCAATCAATTGATGTTGAACCTTCA
ATGTAGGAAATTCGTTCTTGATGGTTTCCTCCACAGTTTTTCTCCATAATCTTGAAGAGGCCAAAACATT
AGCTTTATCCAAGGACCAAATAGGCAATGGTGGCTCATGTTGTAGGGCCATGAAAGCGGCCATTCTTGTG
ATTCTTTGCACTTCTGGAACGGTGTATTGTTCACTATCCCAAGCGACACCATCACCATCGTCTTCCTTTC
TCTTACCAAAGTAAATACCTCCCACTAATTCTCTGACAACAACGAAGTCAGTACCTTTAGCAAATTGTGG
CTTGATTGGAGATAAGTCTAAAAGAGAGTCGGATGCAAAGTTACATGGTCTTAAGTTGGCGTACAATTGA
AGTTCTTTACGGATTTTTAGTAAACCTTGTTCAGGTCTAACACTACCTGTACCCCATTTAGGACCACCCA
CAGCACCTAACAAAACGGCATCAGCCTTCTTGGAGGCTTCCAGCGCCTCATCTGGAAGTGGGACACCTGT
AGCTTCGATAGCAGCACCACCAATTAAATGATTTTCGAAATCGAACTTGACATTGGAACGAACATCAGAA
ATAGCTTTAAGAACCTTAATGGCTTCGGCTGTGATTTCTTGACCAACGTGGTCACCTGGCAAAACGACGA
TCTTCTTAGGGGCAGACATTAGAATGGTATATCCTTGAAATATATATATATATTGCTGAAATGTAAAAGG
TAAGAAAAGTTAGAAAGTAAGACGATTGCTAACCACCTATTGGAAAAAACAATAGGTCCTTAAATAATAT
TGTCAACTTCAAGTATTGTGATGCAAGCATTTAGTCATGAACGCTTCTCTATTCTATATGAAAAGCCGGT
TCCGGCGCTCTCACCTTTCCTTTTTCTCCCAATTTTTCAGTTGAAAAAGGTATATGCGTCAGGCGACCTC
TGAAATTAACAAAAAATTTCCAGTCATCGAATTTGATTCTGTGCGATAGCGCCCCTGTGTGTTCTCGTTA
TGTTGAGGAAAAAAATAATGGTTGCTAAGAGATTCGAACTCTTGCATCTTACGATACCTGAGTATTCCCA
CAGTTGGGGGATCTCGACTCTAGCTAGAGGATCAATTCGTAATCATGTCATAGCTGTTTCCTGTGTGAAA
TTGTTATCCGCTCACAATTCCACACAACATACGAGCCGGAAGCATAAAGTGTAAAGCCTGGGGTGCCTAA
TGAGTGAGCTAACTCACATTAATTGCGTTGCGCTCACTGCCCGCTTTCCAGTCGGGAAACCTGTCGTGCC
AGCTGATAACTTCGTATAATGTATGCTATACGAAGTTATTAGGTCTGAAGAGGAGTTTACGTCCAGCCAA
GCTAGCTTGGCTGCAGGTCGAGCGGCCGCGATCCGGAACCCTTAATATAACTTCGTATAATGTATGCTAT
ACGAAGTTATCAGCTGCATTAATGAATCGGCCAACGCGCGGGGAGAGGCGGTTTGCGTATTGGGCGCTCT
TCCGCTTCCTCGCTCACTGACTCGCTGCGCTCGGTCGTTCGGCTGCGGCGAGCGGTATCAGCTCACTCAA
AGGCGGTAATACGGTTATCCACAGAATCAGGGGATAACGCAGGAAAGAACATGTGAGCAAAAGGCCAGCA
AAAGGCCAGGAACCGTAAAAAGGCCGCGTTGCTGGCGTTTTTCCATAGGCTCCGCCCCCCTGACGAGCAT
CACAAAAATCGACGCTCAAGTCAGAGGTGGCGAAACCCGACAGGACTATAAAGATACCAGGCGTTTCCCC
CTGGAAGCTCCCTCGTGCGCTCTCCTGTTCCGACCCTGCCGCTTACCGGATACCTGTCCGCCTTTCTCCC
TTCGGGAAGCGTGGCGCTTTCTCATAGCTCACGCTGTAGGTATCTCAGTTCGGTGTAGGTCGTTCGCTCC
AAGCTGGGCTGTGTGCACGAACCCCCCGTTCAGCCCGACCGCTGCGCCTTATCCGGTAACTATCGTCTTG
AGTCCAACCCGGTAAGACACGACTTATCGCCACTGGCAGCAGCCACTGGTAACAGGATTAGCAGAGCGAG
GTATGTAGGCGGTGCTACAGAGTTCTTGAAGTGGTGGCCTAACTACGGCTACACTAGAAGAACAGTATTT
GGTATCTGCGCTCTGCTGAAGCCAGTTACCTTCGGAAAAAGAGTTGGTAGCTCTTGATCCGGCAAACAAA
CCACCGCTGGTAGCGGTGGTTTTTTTGTTTGCAAGCAGCAGATTACGCGCAGAAAAAAAGGATCTCAAGA
AGATCCTTTGATCTTTTCTACGGGGTCTGACGCTCAGTGGAACGAAAACTCACGTTAAGGGATTTTGGTC
ATGAGATTATCAAAAAGGATCTTCACCTAGATCCTTTTAAATTAAAAATGAAGTTTTAAATCAATCTAAA
GTATATATGAGTAAACTTGGTCTGACAGTTACCAATGCTTAATCAGTGAGGCACCTATCTCAGCGATCTG
TCTATTTCGTTCATCCATAGTTGCCTGACTCCCCGTCGTGTAGATAACTACGATACGGGAGGGCTTACCA
TCTGGCCCCAGTGCTGCAATGATACCGCGAGACCCACGCTCACCGGCTCCAGATTTATCAGCAATAAACC
AGCCAGCCGGAAGGGCCGAGCGCAGAAGTGGTCCTGCAACTTTATCCGCCTCCATCCAGTCTATTAATTG
TTGCCGGGAAGCTAGAGTAAGTAGTTCGCCAGTTAATAGTTTGCGCAACGTTGTTGCCATTGCTACAGGC
ATCGTGGTGTCACGCTCGTCGTTTGGTATGGCTTCATTCAGCTCCGGTTCCCAACGATCAAGGCGAGTTA
CATGATCCCCCATGTTGTGCAAAAAAGCGGTTAGCTCCTTCGGTCCTCCGATCGTTGTCAGAAGTAAGTT
GGCCGCAGTGTTATCACTCATGGTTATGGCAGCACTGCATAATTCTCTTACTGTCATGCCATCCGTAAGA
TGCTTTTCTGTGACTGGTGAGTACTCAACCAAGTCATTCTGAGAATAGTGTATGCGGCGACCGAGTTGCT
CTTGCCCGGCGTCAATACGGGATAATACCGCGCCACATAGCAGAACTTTAAAAGTGCTCATCATTGGAAA
ACGTTCTTCGGGGCGAAAACTCTCAAGGATCTTACCGCTGTTGAGATCCAGTTCGATGTAACCCACTCGT
GCACCCAACTGATCTTCAGCATCTTTTACTTTCACCAGCGTTTCTGGGTGAGCAAAAACAGGAAGGCAAA
ATGCCGCAAAAAAGGGAATAAGGGCGACACGGAAATGTTGAATACTCATACTCTTCCTTTTTCAATATTA
TTGAAGCATTTATCAGGGTTATTGTCTCATGAGCGGATACATATTTGAATGTATTTAGAAAAATAAACAA
ATAGGGGTTCCGCGCACATTTCCCCGAAAAGTGCCACCTGACGTCTAAGAAACCATTATTATCATGACAT
TAACCTATAAAAATAGGCGTATCACGAGGCCCTTTCGTCTCGCGCGTTTCGGTGATGACGGTGAAAACCT
CTGACACATGCAGCTCCCGGAGACGGTCACAGCTTGTCTGTAAGCGGATGCCGGGAGCAGACAAGCCCGT
CAGGGCGCGTCAGCGGGTGTTGGCGGGTGTCGGGGCTGGCTTAACTATGCGGCATCAGAGCAGATTGTAC
TGAGAGTGCACCATAACGCATTTAAGCATAAACACGCACTATGCCGTTCTTCTCATGTATATATATATAC
AGGCAACACGCAGATATAGGTGCGACGTGAACAGTGAGCTGTATGTGCGCAGCTCGCGTTGCATTTTCGG
AAGCGCTCGTTTTCGGAAACGCTTTGAAGTTCCTATTCCGAAGTTCCTATTCTCTAGCTAGAAAGTATAG
GAACTTCAGAGCGCTTTTGAAAACCAAAAGCGCTCTGAAGACGCACTTTCAAAAAACCAAAAACGCACCG
GACTGTAACGAGCTACTAAAATATTGCGAATACCGCTTCCACAAACATTGCTCAAAAGTATCTCTTTGCT
ATATATCTCTGTGCTATATCCCTATATAACCTACCCATCCACCTTTCGCTCCTTGAACTTGCATCTAAAC
TCGACCTCTACATTTTTTATGTTTATCTCTAGTATTACTCTTTAGACAAAAAAATTGTAGTAAGAACTAT
TCATAGAGTGAATCGAAAACAATACGAAAATGTAAACATTTCCTATACGTAGTATATAGAGACAAAATAG
AAGAAACCGTTCATAATTTTCTGACCAATGAAGAATCATCAACGCTATCACTTTCTGTTCACAAAGTATG
CGCAATCCACATCGGTATAGAATATAATCGGGGATGCCTTTATCTTGAAAAAATGCACCCGCAGCTTCGC
TAGTAATCAGTAAACGCGGGAAGTGGAGTCAGGCTTTTTTTATGGAAGAGAAAATAGACACCAAAGTAGC
CTTCTTCTAACCTTAACGGACCTACAGTGCAAAAAGTTATCAAGAGACTGCATTATAGAGCGCACAAAGG
AGAAAAAAAGTAATCTAAGATGCTTTGTTAGAAAAATAGCGCTCTCGGGATGCATTTTTGTAGAACAAAA
AAGAAGTATAGATTCTTTGTTGGTAAAATAGCGCTCTCGCGTTGCATTTCTGTTCTGTAAAAATGCAGCT
CAGATTCTTTGTTTGAAAAATTAGCGCTCTCGCGTTGCATTTTTGTTTTACAAAAATGAAGCACAGATTC
TTCGTTGGTAAAATAGCGCTTTCGCGTTGCATTTCTGTTCTGTAAAAATGCAGCTCAGATTCTTTGTTTG
AAAAATTAGCGCTCTCGCGTTGCATTTTTGTTCTACAAAATGAAGCACAGATGCTTCGTTGCTTGCATGC
C
