>Addgene plasmid #198327 | pGADT7-AP-4 β4 | depositor partial sequence | sequence record 387949 | Full insert sequence and in frame cloning confirmed by sequencing
CTATTCGATGATGAAGATACCCCACCAAACCCAAAAAAAGAGATCTTTAATACGACTCACTATAGGGCGA
GCGCCGCCATGGAGTACCCATACGACGTACCAGATTACGCTCATATGGCCATGGAGGCCAGTGAATTCCA
CCCGGGCGACGACGACGACAAGATGCCGTACCTTGGCTCCGAGGACGTGGTGAAGGAGCTGAAGAAGGCT
CTGTGCAATCCTCACATTCAAGCTGATAGGCTGCGCTACCGGAATGTCATCCAGCGAGTGATTAGGTACA
TGACTCAAGGCTTGGACATGTCTGGTGTTTTTATGGAAATGGTGAAGGCCAGTGCCACTGTAGATATTGT
CCAGAAGAAGTTGGTTTATCTGTACATGTGCACATATGCTCCCCTGAAACCAGATCTGGCTCTCCTGGCC
ATCAATACGCTGTGCAAAGACTGCTCAGACCCCAATCCAATGGTGCGAGGGCTGGCGTTACGGAGCATGT
GTAGCCTCAGGATGCCTGGTGTGCAGGAGTATATACAACAGCCTATTCTCAATGGTCTGCGGGATAAGGC
TTCATATGTCAGGAGAGTGGTAGTCCTTGGATGTGCCAAGATGCATAATCTTCATGGAGACTCTGAAGTA
GATGGTGCCCTGGTAAATGAATTATACAGTTTGCTGCGTGACCAGGATCCAATTGTAGTTGTGAACTGCT
TGAGGTCTCTAGAGGAAATTCTGAAACAGGAAGGAGGCGTTGTCATCAATAAGCCCATTGCTCACCATCT
CTTAAATCGAATGTCAAAACTGGACCAATGGGGCCAGGCTGAAGTATTGAACTTTCTGCTACGCTACCAA
CCCCGCAGTGAGGAAGAACTATTTGACATTCTCAATCTGTTGGATAGTTTCCTCAAGAGCAGTAGCCCAG
GTGTGGTGATGGGAGCTACCAAACTTTTTCTGATCTTGGCAAAAATGTTTCCCCACGTACAAACTGATGT
CCTTGTGCGGGTCAAGGGACCTTTGCTAGCTGCCTGTTCTTCAGAGAGCCGTGAGCTCTGTTTTGTTGCT
CTTTGTCATGTACGCCAGATCTTGCATAGTTTACCAGGTCACTTTAGCAGCCACTACAAAAAGTTTTTTT
GCTCCTACTCGGAGCCCCACTACATCAAACTACAGAAAGTGGAGGTGCTGTGTGAACTGGTGAACGATGA
GAATGTGCAGCAGGTGCTAGAGGAGCTTCGAGGGTACTGCACGGATGTGTCTGCGGACTTTGCACAGGCT
GCCATCTTTGCCATAGGTGGCATTGCCAGGACTTACACAGATCAATGTGTTCAGATTTTAACAGAGTTGC
TGGGTCTTCGACAAGAGCACATTACCACAGTGGTGGTGCAGACTTTCCGAGACCTGGTTTGGTTGTGTCC
TCAGTGTACTGAAGCTGTATGTCAGGCCCTGCCCGGCTGTGAAGAGAACATTCAAGATAGTGAGGGGAAG
CAAGCACTTATTTGGCTACTTGGTGTCCATGGGGAAAGAATTCCTAATGCTCCTTATGTGTTAGAGGACT
TTGTTGAGAATGTGAAGTCGGAAACATTTCCAGCTGTTAAGATGGAGCTGCTCACTGCTTCGCTGCGCCT
TTTCCTCTCCCGACCTGCTGAGTGCCAGGACATGCTAGGACGTTTGTTGTATTACTGCATAGAGGAAGAA
AAAGATATGGCTGTACGGGACCGAGGTCTCTTCTATTATCGCCTCCTCTTAGTTGGCATTGATGAAGTTA
AGCGGATTCTGTGTAGCCCTAAATCTGACCCTACTCTTGGACTTTTGGAGGATCCGGCAGAAAGACCTGT
GAATAGCTGGGCCTCAGACTTCAACACACTGGTGCCAGTGTATGGCAAAGCCCACTGGGCAACTATCTCT
AAATGCCAGGGGGCAGAGCGTTGTGACCCAGAGCTTCCTAAAACTTCATCCTTTGCCGCATCAGGACCCT
TGATTCCTGAAGAGAACAAGGAGAGGGTACAAGAACTCCCTGATTCTGGAGCCCTCATGCTAGTCCCCAA
TCGCCAGCTTACTGCTGATTATTTTGAGAAAACTTGGCTTAGCCTTAAAGTTGCTCATCAGCAAGTGTTG
CCTTGGCGGGGAGAATTCCATCCTGACACCCTCCAGATGGCTCTTCAAGTAGTGAACATCCAGACCATCG
CAATGAGTAGGGCTGGGTCTCGGCCATGGAAAGCATACCTCAGTGCTCAGGATGATACTGGCTGTCTGTT
CTTAACAGAACTGCTATTGGAGCCTGGAAACTCAGAAATGCAGATCTCTGTGAAACAAAATGAAGCAAGA
ACGGAGACGCTGAATAGTTTTATTTCTGTATTAGAAACTGTGATTGGAACAATTGAAGAAATAAAATCAT
AACCTGCAGCCAAGCTTGCGGCCGCACTCGAGCTGCAGATGAATCGTAGATACTGAAAAACCCC
